Addgene plasmid #175876: OVOL2.2.1-gDNA
Purpose: CRISPR/Cas9 plasmid to create GFP fusion proteins
Depositing lab: Barbara Stranger & Kevin White. Depositing organization: University of Chicago.
Backbone
  Vector backbone: pX462
  Backbone manufacturer: addgene ID: 62987
  Vector type: CRISPR
Growth in bacteria
  Bacterial resistance: Ampicillin, 100 μg/mL
  Growth temperature: 37°C
  Growth strain: DH5alpha
  Copy number: High Copy
Gene/Insert
  Gene/Insert name: OVOL2-Nickase1
  gRNA/shRNA sequence: GAGGAGAGGAAGTGAGGAGA(AGG)
  Species: H. sapiens (human)
  Cloning method: Restriction Enzyme; 5′ cloning site BbsI (destroyed during cloning); 3′ cloning site BbsI (destroyed during cloning)
Terms and licenses: Academic/Nonprofit Terms; Industry Terms: Not Available to Industry
Depositor comments: gRNA sequence also includes uncloned PAM
How to cite: OVOL2.2.1-gDNA was a gift from Barbara Stranger & Kevin White (Addgene plasmid # 175876 ; http://n2t.net/addgene:175876 ; RRID:Addgene_175876)
