[The description below was written by a language model from this plasmid's Addgene catalogue record and pLannotate feature annotations shown in this document.]
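Description:
OVOL2.2.1-gDNA is a mammalian CRISPR expression plasmid built on the pX462 backbone, an all-in-one vector that delivers a guide RNA together with the Streptococcus pyogenes Cas9 nickase and a puromycin selection marker. A guide targeting human OVOL2 was cloned between the backbone's BbsI sites, which were destroyed in the process. It sits downstream of the human U6 RNA polymerase III promoter and directly upstream of the SpCas9 gRNA scaffold. The depositor notes that the listed guide sequence includes the PAM, which is not part of the cloned insert.

Cas9 is expressed from a hybrid promoter made up of the CMV enhancer, the chicken β-actin promoter and a hybrid CBA/MVM intron. The coding sequence ends in a nucleoplasmin nuclear localization signal and is followed by a puromycin N-acetyltransferase coding sequence and a bGH polyadenylation signal, so transfected cells can be enriched with puromycin. The feature table for the depositor's full sequence annotates the N-terminal portion of Cas9 as carrying D10A, consistent with the "Nickase1" insert name. The repository's partial NGS record labels this region simply as Cas9 and differs slightly in length. A nickase cuts only one DNA strand, so this plasmid is presumably one of a pair of offset guides, although the record does not describe the partner.

Propagation in E. coli relies on a high-copy ColE1/pUC origin and ampicillin resistance. An f1/M13 phage origin and a single annotated AAV2 ITR are also present as backbone remnants. The stated purpose is to create GFP fusion proteins by genome editing. No GFP or donor template is annotated in this plasmid, so the tag would have to be supplied separately.
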