Features (pLannotate 1.2.2; 19 found; start..end, strand, type, name):
      2..75      +  misc_RNA       gRNA scaffold: guide RNA scaffold for the Streptococcus pyogenes CRISPR/Cas9 system
     82..125     +  misc_RNA       gRNA scaffold (fragment): guide RNA scaffold for the Streptococcus pyogenes CRISPR/Cas9 system
    172..457     +  enhancer       CMV enhancer: human cytomegalovirus immediate early enhancer; contains an 18-bp deletion relative to the standard CMV enhancer
    459..736     +  promoter       chicken β-actin promoter: No description available
    737..965     +  intron         hybrid intron: hybrid between chicken β-actin (CBA) and minute virus of mice (MMV) introns (Gray et al., 2011)
   1103..2704    +  CDS            dCas9(N): N-terminal portion of catalytically inactive Streptococcus pyogenes dCas9 carrying the D10A mutation (Zetsche et al., 2015)
   2705..5203    +  CDS            Cas9(C): C-terminal portion of Streptococcus pyogenes Cas9 (Zetsche et al., 2015)
   5204..5251    +  CDS            nucleoplasmin NLS: bipartite nuclear localization signal from nucleoplasmin
   5321..5920    +  CDS            PuroR (fragment): puromycin N-acetyltransferase; pac from Streptomyces; confers resistance to puromycin
   5954..6065    +  polyA_signal   bGH poly(A) signal: bovine growth hormone polyadenylation signal
   6170..6310    +  repeat_region  AAV2 ITR: inverted terminal repeat of adeno-associated virus serotype 2 inverted
   6315..6366    -  misc_feature   bom (fragment): basis of mobility region from pBR322
   6385..6765    +  rep_origin     M13 ori (sequence partly withheld): M13 bacteriophage origin of replication; arrow indicates direction of (+) strand synthesis
   6841..6890    -  misc_feature   bom (fragment): basis of mobility region from pBR322
   6992..7027    -  CDS            rop (fragment): Rop protein, which maintains plasmids at low copy number; rop
   7122..7226    +  promoter       AmpR promoter: bla
   7227..8087    +  CDS            AmpR: β-lactamase; bla; confers resistance to ampicillin, carbenicillin, and related antibiotics
   8258..8846    +  rep_origin     ori: high-copy-number ColE1/pMB1/pBR322/pUC origin of replication
   8908..9148    +  promoter       U6 promoter: RNA polymerase III promoter for human U6 snRNA
>Addgene plasmid #175876 | OVOL2.2.1-gDNA | depositor full sequence | sequence record 340971 | Full Sequence
GTTTAGAGCTAGAAATAGCAAGTTAAAATAAGGCTAGTCCGTTATCAACTTGAAAAAGTGGCACCGAGTC
GGTGCTTTTTTGTTTTAGAGCTAGAAATAGCAAGTTAAAATAAGGCTAGTCCGTTTTTAGCGCGTGCGCC
AATTCTGCAGACAAATGGCTCTAGAGGTACCCGTTACATAACTTACGGTAAATGGCCCGCCTGGCTGACC
GCCCAACGACCCCCGCCCATTGACGTCAATAGTAACGCCAATAGGGACTTTCCATTGACGTCAATGGGTG
GAGTATTTACGGTAAACTGCCCACTTGGCAGTACATCAAGTGTATCATATGCCAAGTACGCCCCCTATTG
ACGTCAATGACGGTAAATGGCCCGCCTGGCATTGTGCCCAGTACATGACCTTATGGGACTTTCCTACTTG
GCAGTACATCTACGTATTAGTCATCGCTATTACCATGGTCGAGGTGAGCCCCACGTTCTGCTTCACTCTC
CCCATCTCCCCCCCCTCCCCACCCCCAATTTTGTATTTATTTATTTTTTAATTATTTTGTGCAGCGATGG
GGGCGGGGGGGGGGGGGGGGCGCGCGCCAGGCGGGGCGGGGCGGGGCGAGGGGCGGGGCGGGGCGAGGCG
GAGAGGTGCGGCGGCAGCCAATCAGAGCGGCGCGCTCCGAAAGTTTCCTTTTATGGCGAGGCGGCGGCGG
CGGCGGCCCTATAAAAAGCGAAGCGCGCGGCGGGCGGGAGTCGCTGCGACGCTGCCTTCGCCCCGTGCCC
CGCTCCGCCGCCGCCTCGCGCCGCCCGCCCCGGCTCTGACTGACCGCGTTACTCCCACAGGTGAGCGGGC
GGGACGGCCCTTCTCCTCCGGGCTGTAATTAGCTGAGCAAGAGGTAAGGGTTTAAGGGATGGTTGGTTGG
TGGGGTATTAATGTTTAATTACCTGGAGCACCTGCCTGAAATCACTTTTTTTCAGGTTGGACCGGTGCCA
CCATGGACTATAAGGACCACGACGGAGACTACAAGGATCATGATATTGATTACAAAGACGATGACGATAA
GATGGCCCCAAAGAAGAAGCGGAAGGTCGGTATCCACGGAGTCCCAGCAGCCGACAAGAAGTACAGCATC
GGCCTGGCCATCGGCACCAACTCTGTGGGCTGGGCCGTGATCACCGACGAGTACAAGGTGCCCAGCAAGA
AATTCAAGGTGCTGGGCAACACCGACCGGCACAGCATCAAGAAGAACCTGATCGGAGCCCTGCTGTTCGA
CAGCGGCGAAACAGCCGAGGCCACCCGGCTGAAGAGAACCGCCAGAAGAAGATACACCAGACGGAAGAAC
CGGATCTGCTATCTGCAAGAGATCTTCAGCAACGAGATGGCCAAGGTGGACGACAGCTTCTTCCACAGAC
TGGAAGAGTCCTTCCTGGTGGAAGAGGATAAGAAGCACGAGCGGCACCCCATCTTCGGCAACATCGTGGA
CGAGGTGGCCTACCACGAGAAGTACCCCACCATCTACCACCTGAGAAAGAAACTGGTGGACAGCACCGAC
AAGGCCGACCTGCGGCTGATCTATCTGGCCCTGGCCCACATGATCAAGTTCCGGGGCCACTTCCTGATCG
AGGGCGACCTGAACCCCGACAACAGCGACGTGGACAAGCTGTTCATCCAGCTGGTGCAGACCTACAACCA
GCTGTTCGAGGAAAACCCCATCAACGCCAGCGGCGTGGACGCCAAGGCCATCCTGTCTGCCAGACTGAGC
AAGAGCAGACGGCTGGAAAATCTGATCGCCCAGCTGCCCGGCGAGAAGAAGAATGGCCTGTTCGGAAACC
TGATTGCCCTGAGCCTGGGCCTGACCCCCAACTTCAAGAGCAACTTCGACCTGGCCGAGGATGCCAAACT
GCAGCTGAGCAAGGACACCTACGACGACGACCTGGACAACCTGCTGGCCCAGATCGGCGACCAGTACGCC
GACCTGTTTCTGGCCGCCAAGAACCTGTCCGACGCCATCCTGCTGAGCGACATCCTGAGAGTGAACACCG
AGATCACCAAGGCCCCCCTGAGCGCCTCTATGATCAAGAGATACGACGAGCACCACCAGGACCTGACCCT
GCTGAAAGCTCTCGTGCGGCAGCAGCTGCCTGAGAAGTACAAAGAGATTTTCTTCGACCAGAGCAAGAAC
GGCTACGCCGGCTACATTGACGGCGGAGCCAGCCAGGAAGAGTTCTACAAGTTCATCAAGCCCATCCTGG
AAAAGATGGACGGCACCGAGGAACTGCTCGTGAAGCTGAACAGAGAGGACCTGCTGCGGAAGCAGCGGAC
CTTCGACAACGGCAGCATCCCCCACCAGATCCACCTGGGAGAGCTGCACGCCATTCTGCGGCGGCAGGAA
GATTTTTACCCATTCCTGAAGGACAACCGGGAAAAGATCGAGAAGATCCTGACCTTCCGCATCCCCTACT
ACGTGGGCCCTCTGGCCAGGGGAAACAGCAGATTCGCCTGGATGACCAGAAAGAGCGAGGAAACCATCAC
CCCCTGGAACTTCGAGGAAGTGGTGGACAAGGGCGCTTCCGCCCAGAGCTTCATCGAGCGGATGACCAAC
TTCGATAAGAACCTGCCCAACGAGAAGGTGCTGCCCAAGCACAGCCTGCTGTACGAGTACTTCACCGTGT
ATAACGAGCTGACCAAAGTGAAATACGTGACCGAGGGAATGAGAAAGCCCGCCTTCCTGAGCGGCGAGCA
GAAAAAGGCCATCGTGGACCTGCTGTTCAAGACCAACCGGAAAGTGACCGTGAAGCAGCTGAAAGAGGAC
TACTTCAAGAAAATCGAGTGCTTCGACTCCGTGGAAATCTCCGGCGTGGAAGATCGGTTCAACGCCTCCC
TGGGCACATACCACGATCTGCTGAAAATTATCAAGGACAAGGACTTCCTGGACAATGAGGAAAACGAGGA
CATTCTGGAAGATATCGTGCTGACCCTGACACTGTTTGAGGACAGAGAGATGATCGAGGAACGGCTGAAA
ACCTATGCCCACCTGTTCGACGACAAAGTGATGAAGCAGCTGAAGCGGCGGAGATACACCGGCTGGGGCA
GGCTGAGCCGGAAGCTGATCAACGGCATCCGGGACAAGCAGTCCGGCAAGACAATCCTGGATTTCCTGAA
GTCCGACGGCTTCGCCAACAGAAACTTCATGCAGCTGATCCACGACGACAGCCTGACCTTTAAAGAGGAC
ATCCAGAAAGCCCAGGTGTCCGGCCAGGGCGATAGCCTGCACGAGCACATTGCCAATCTGGCCGGCAGCC
CCGCCATTAAGAAGGGCATCCTGCAGACAGTGAAGGTGGTGGACGAGCTCGTGAAAGTGATGGGCCGGCA
CAAGCCCGAGAACATCGTGATCGAAATGGCCAGAGAGAACCAGACCACCCAGAAGGGACAGAAGAACAGC
CGCGAGAGAATGAAGCGGATCGAAGAGGGCATCAAAGAGCTGGGCAGCCAGATCCTGAAAGAACACCCCG
TGGAAAACACCCAGCTGCAGAACGAGAAGCTGTACCTGTACTACCTGCAGAATGGGCGGGATATGTACGT
GGACCAGGAACTGGACATCAACCGGCTGTCCGACTACGATGTGGACCATATCGTGCCTCAGAGCTTTCTG
AAGGACGACTCCATCGACAACAAGGTGCTGACCAGAAGCGACAAGAACCGGGGCAAGAGCGACAACGTGC
CCTCCGAAGAGGTCGTGAAGAAGATGAAGAACTACTGGCGGCAGCTGCTGAACGCCAAGCTGATTACCCA
GAGAAAGTTCGACAATCTGACCAAGGCCGAGAGAGGCGGCCTGAGCGAACTGGATAAGGCCGGCTTCATC
AAGAGACAGCTGGTGGAAACCCGGCAGATCACAAAGCACGTGGCACAGATCCTGGACTCCCGGATGAACA
CTAAGTACGACGAGAATGACAAGCTGATCCGGGAAGTGAAAGTGATCACCCTGAAGTCCAAGCTGGTGTC
CGATTTCCGGAAGGATTTCCAGTTTTACAAAGTGCGCGAGATCAACAACTACCACCACGCCCACGACGCC
TACCTGAACGCCGTCGTGGGAACCGCCCTGATCAAAAAGTACCCTAAGCTGGAAAGCGAGTTCGTGTACG
GCGACTACAAGGTGTACGACGTGCGGAAGATGATCGCCAAGAGCGAGCAGGAAATCGGCAAGGCTACCGC
CAAGTACTTCTTCTACAGCAACATCATGAACTTTTTCAAGACCGAGATTACCCTGGCCAACGGCGAGATC
CGGAAGCGGCCTCTGATCGAGACAAACGGCGAAACCGGGGAGATCGTGTGGGATAAGGGCCGGGATTTTG
CCACCGTGCGGAAAGTGCTGAGCATGCCCCAAGTGAATATCGTGAAAAAGACCGAGGTGCAGACAGGCGG
CTTCAGCAAAGAGTCTATCCTGCCCAAGAGGAACAGCGATAAGCTGATCGCCAGAAAGAAGGACTGGGAC
CCTAAGAAGTACGGCGGCTTCGACAGCCCCACCGTGGCCTATTCTGTGCTGGTGGTGGCCAAAGTGGAAA
AGGGCAAGTCCAAGAAACTGAAGAGTGTGAAAGAGCTGCTGGGGATCACCATCATGGAAAGAAGCAGCTT
CGAGAAGAATCCCATCGACTTTCTGGAAGCCAAGGGCTACAAAGAAGTGAAAAAGGACCTGATCATCAAG
CTGCCTAAGTACTCCCTGTTCGAGCTGGAAAACGGCCGGAAGAGAATGCTGGCCTCTGCCGGCGAACTGC
AGAAGGGAAACGAACTGGCCCTGCCCTCCAAATATGTGAACTTCCTGTACCTGGCCAGCCACTATGAGAA
GCTGAAGGGCTCCCCCGAGGATAATGAGCAGAAACAGCTGTTTGTGGAACAGCACAAGCACTACCTGGAC
GAGATCATCGAGCAGATCAGCGAGTTCTCCAAGAGAGTGATCCTGGCCGACGCTAATCTGGACAAAGTGC
TGTCCGCCTACAACAAGCACCGGGATAAGCCCATCAGAGAGCAGGCCGAGAATATCATCCACCTGTTTAC
CCTGACCAATCTGGGAGCCCCTGCCGCCTTCAAGTACTTTGACACCACCATCGACCGGAAGAGGTACACC
AGCACCAAAGAGGTGCTGGACGCCACCCTGATCCACCAGAGCATCACCGGCCTGTACGAGACACGGATCG
ACCTGTCTCAGCTGGGAGGCGACAAAAGGCCGGCGGCCACGAAAAAGGCCGGCCAGGCAAAAAAGAAAAA
GGAATTCGGCAGTGGAGAGGGCAGAGGAAGTCTGCTAACATGCGGTGACGTCGAGGAGAATCCTGGCCCA
ATGACCGAGTACAAGCCCACGGTGCGCCTCGCCACCCGCGACGACGTCCCCAGGGCCGTACGCACCCTCG
CCGCCGCGTTCGCCGACTACCCCGCCACGCGCCACACCGTCGATCCGGACCGCCACATCGAGCGGGTCAC
CGAGCTGCAAGAACTCTTCCTCACGCGCGTCGGGCTCGACATCGGCAAGGTGTGGGTCGCGGACGACGGC
GCCGCGGTGGCGGTCTGGACCACGCCGGAGAGCGTCGAAGCGGGGGCGGTGTTCGCCGAGATCGGCCCGC
GCATGGCCGAGTTGAGCGGTTCCCGGCTGGCCGCGCAGCAACAGATGGAAGGCCTCCTGGCGCCGCACCG
GCCCAAGGAGCCCGCGTGGTTCCTGGCCACCGTCGGAGTCTCGCCCGACCACCAGGGCAAGGGTCTGGGC
AGCGCCGTCGTGCTCCCCGGAGTGGAGGCGGCCGAGCGCGCCGGGGTGCCCGCCTTCCTGGAGACCTCCG
CGCCCCGCAACCTCCCCTTCTACGAGCGGCTCGGCTTCACCGTCACCGCCGACGTCGAGGTGCCCGAAGG
ACCGCGCACCTGGTGCATGACCCGCAAGCCCGGTGCCTGAGAATTCTAACTAGAGCTCGCTGATCAGCCT
CGACTGTGCCTTCTAGTTGCCAGCCATCTGTTGTTTGCCCCTCCCCCGTGCCTTCCTTGACCCTGGAAGG
TGCCACTCCCACTGTCCTTTCCTAATAAAATGAGGAAATTGCATCGCATTGTCTGAGTAGGTGTCATTCT
ATTCTGGGGGGTGGGGTGGGGCAGGACAGCAAGGGGGAGGATTGGGAAGAGAATAGCAGGCATGCTGGGG
AGCGGCCGCAGGAACCCCTAGTGATGGAGTTGGCCACTCCCTCTCTGCGCGCTCGCTCGCTCACTGAGGC
CGGGCGACCAAAGGTCGCCCGACGCCCGGGCTTTGCCCGGGCGGCCTCAGTGAGCGAGCGAGCGCGCAGC
TGCCTGCAGGGGCGCCTGATGCGGTATTTTCTCCTTACGCATCTGTGCGGTATTTCACACCGCATA
[142 nt withheld, positions 6367-6508]
C
[141 nt withheld, positions 6510-6650]
CCTTTGACGTTGGAGTCCACGTTCTTT
[37 nt withheld, positions 6678-6714]
ACCCTATCTCGGGCTATTCTTTTGATTTATAAGGGATTTTGCCGATTTCGGCCTATTGGTTAAAAAATGA
GCTGATTTAACAAAAATTTAACGCGAATTTTAACAAAATATTAACGTTTACAATTTTATGGTGCACTCTC
AGTACAATCTGCTCTGATGCCGCATAGTTAAGCCAGCCCCGACACCCGCCAACACCCGCTGACGCGCCCT
GACGGGCTTGTCTGCTCCCGGCATCCGCTTACAGACAAGCTGTGACCGTCTCCGGGAGCTGCATGTGTCA
GAGGTTTTCACCGTCATCACCGAAACGCGCGAGACGAAAGGGCCTCGTGATACGCCTATTTTTATAGGTT
AATGTCATGATAATAATGGTTTCTTAGACGTCAGGTGGCACTTTTCGGGGAAATGTGCGCGGAACCCCTA
TTTGTTTATTTTTCTAAATACATTCAAATATGTATCCGCTCATGAGACAATAACCCTGATAAATGCTTCA
ATAATATTGAAAAAGGAAGAGTATGAGTATTCAACATTTCCGTGTCGCCCTTATTCCCTTTTTTGCGGCA
TTTTGCCTTCCTGTTTTTGCTCACCCAGAAACGCTGGTGAAAGTAAAAGATGCTGAAGATCAGTTGGGTG
CACGAGTGGGTTACATCGAACTGGATCTCAACAGCGGTAAGATCCTTGAGAGTTTTCGCCCCGAAGAACG
TTTTCCAATGATGAGCACTTTTAAAGTTCTGCTATGTGGCGCGGTATTATCCCGTATTGACGCCGGGCAA
GAGCAACTCGGTCGCCGCATACACTATTCTCAGAATGACTTGGTTGAGTACTCACCAGTCACAGAAAAGC
ATCTTACGGATGGCATGACAGTAAGAGAATTATGCAGTGCTGCCATAACCATGAGTGATAACACTGCGGC
CAACTTACTTCTGACAACGATCGGAGGACCGAAGGAGCTAACCGCTTTTTTGCACAACATGGGGGATCAT
GTAACTCGCCTTGATCGTTGGGAACCGGAGCTGAATGAAGCCATACCAAACGACGAGCGTGACACCACGA
TGCCTGTAGCAATGGCAACAACGTTGCGCAAACTATTAACTGGCGAACTACTTACTCTAGCTTCCCGGCA
ACAATTAATAGACTGGATGGAGGCGGATAAAGTTGCAGGACCACTTCTGCGCTCGGCCCTTCCGGCTGGC
TGGTTTATTGCTGATAAATCTGGAGCCGGTGAGCGTGGAAGCCGCGGTATCATTGCAGCACTGGGGCCAG
ATGGTAAGCCCTCCCGTATCGTAGTTATCTACACGACGGGGAGTCAGGCAACTATGGATGAACGAAATAG
ACAGATCGCTGAGATAGGTGCCTCACTGATTAAGCATTGGTAACTGTCAGACCAAGTTTACTCATATATA
CTTTAGATTGATTTAAAACTTCATTTTTAATTTAAAAGGATCTAGGTGAAGATCCTTTTTGATAATCTCA
TGACCAAAATCCCTTAACGTGAGTTTTCGTTCCACTGAGCGTCAGACCCCGTAGAAAAGATCAAAGGATC
TTCTTGAGATCCTTTTTTTCTGCGCGTAATCTGCTGCTTGCAAACAAAAAAACCACCGCTACCAGCGGTG
GTTTGTTTGCCGGATCAAGAGCTACCAACTCTTTTTCCGAAGGTAACTGGCTTCAGCAGAGCGCAGATAC
CAAATACTGTCCTTCTAGTGTAGCCGTAGTTAGGCCACCACTTCAAGAACTCTGTAGCACCGCCTACATA
CCTCGCTCTGCTAATCCTGTTACCAGTGGCTGCTGCCAGTGGCGATAAGTCGTGTCTTACCGGGTTGGAC
TCAAGACGATAGTTACCGGATAAGGCGCAGCGGTCGGGCTGAACGGGGGGTTCGTGCACACAGCCCAGCT
TGGAGCGAACGACCTACACCGAACTGAGATACCTACAGCGTGAGCTATGAGAAAGCGCCACGCTTCCCGA
AGGGAGAAAGGCGGACAGGTATCCGGTAAGCGGCAGGGTCGGAACAGGAGAGCGCACGAGGGAGCTTCCA
GGGGGAAACGCCTGGTATCTTTATAGTCCTGTCGGGTTTCGCCACCTCTGACTTGAGCGTCGATTTTTGT
GATGCTCGTCAGGGGGGCGGAGCCTATGGAAAAACGCCAGCAACGCGGCCTTTTTACGGTTCCTGGCCTT
TTGCTGGCCTTTTGCTCACATGTGAGGGCCTATTTCCCATGATTCCTTCATATTTGCATATACGATACAA
GGCTGTTAGAGAGATAATTGGAATTAATTTGACTGTAAACACAAAGATATTAGTACAAAATACGTGACGT
AGAAAGTAATAATTTCTTGGGTAGTTTGCAGTTTTAAAATTATGTTTTAAAATGGACTATCATATGCTTA
CCGTAACTTGAAAGTATTTCGATTTCTTGGCTTTATATATCTTGTGGAAAGGACGAAACACCGAGGAGAG
GAAGTGAGGAGA
