Features (pLannotate 1.2.2; 19 found; start..end, strand, type, name):
    140..367     +  intron         hybrid intron: hybrid between chicken β-actin (CBA) and minute virus of mice (MMV) introns (Gray et al., 2011)
    505..2220    +  CDS            Cas9(N): N-terminal portion of Streptococcus pyogenes Cas9 (Zetsche et al., 2015)
   2107..4605    +  CDS            Cas9(C): C-terminal portion of Streptococcus pyogenes Cas9 (Zetsche et al., 2015)
   4606..4653    +  CDS            nucleoplasmin NLS: bipartite nuclear localization signal from nucleoplasmin
   4723..5322    +  CDS            PuroR (fragment): puromycin N-acetyltransferase; pac from Streptomyces; confers resistance to puromycin
   5356..5467    +  polyA_signal   bGH poly(A) signal: bovine growth hormone polyadenylation signal
   5572..5712    +  repeat_region  AAV2 ITR: inverted terminal repeat of adeno-associated virus serotype 2 inverted
   5717..5768    -  misc_feature   bom (fragment): basis of mobility region from pBR322
   5787..6242    +  rep_origin     f1 ori (sequence partly withheld): f1 bacteriophage origin of replication; arrow indicates direction of (+) strand synthesis
   6243..6292    -  misc_feature   bom (fragment): basis of mobility region from pBR322
   6394..6429    -  CDS            rop (fragment): Rop protein, which maintains plasmids at low copy number; rop
   6524..6628    +  promoter       AmpR promoter: bla
   6629..7489    +  CDS            AmpR: β-lactamase; bla; confers resistance to ampicillin, carbenicillin, and related antibiotics
   7660..8248    +  rep_origin     ori: high-copy-number ColE1/pMB1/pBR322/pUC origin of replication
   8310..8550    +  promoter       U6 promoter: RNA polymerase III promoter for human U6 snRNA
   8580..8655    +  misc_RNA       gRNA scaffold: guide RNA scaffold for the Streptococcus pyogenes CRISPR/Cas9 system
   8662..8705    +  misc_RNA       gRNA scaffold (fragment): guide RNA scaffold for the Streptococcus pyogenes CRISPR/Cas9 system
   8752..9037    +  enhancer       CMV enhancer: human cytomegalovirus immediate early enhancer; contains an 18-bp deletion relative to the standard CMV enhancer
   9039..139     +  promoter       chicken β-actin promoter (across the origin): contains a 21-bp deletion relative to the standard chicken β-actin promoter
>Addgene plasmid #175876 | OVOL2.2.1-gDNA | addgene full sequence | sequence record 346206 | Addgene Partial NGS Result
GGGGCGGGGCGAGGGGCGGGGCGGGGCGAGGCGGAGAGGTGCGGCGGCAGCCAATCAGAGCGGCGCGCTC
CGAAAGTTTCCTTTTATGGCGAGGCGGCGGCGGCGGCGGCCCTATAAAAAGCGAAGCGCGCGGCGGGCGG
GAGTCGCTGCGCGCTGCCTTCGCCCCGTGCCCCGCTCCGCCGCCGCCTCGCGCCGCCCGCCCCGGCTCTG
ACTGACCGCGTTACTCCCACAGGTGAGCGGGCGGGACGGCCCTTCTCCTCCGGGCTGTAATTAGCTGAGC
AAGAGGTAAGGGTTTAAGGGATGGTTGGTTGGTGGGGTATTAATGTTTAATTACCTGGAGCACCTGCCTG
AAATCACTTTTTTTCAGGTTGGACCGGTGCCACCATGGACTATAAGGACCACGACGGAGACTACAAGGAT
CATGATATTGATTACAAAGACGATGACGATAAGATGGCCCCAAAGAAGAAGCGGAAGGTCGGTATCCACG
GAGTCCCAGCAGCCGACAAGAAGTACAGCATCGGCCTGGCCATCGGCACCAACTCTGTGGGCTGGGCCGT
GATCACCGACGAGTACAAGGTGCCCAGCAAGAAATTCAAGGTGCTGGGCAACACCGACCGGCACAGCATC
AAGAAGAACCTGATCGGAGCCCTGCTGTTCGACAGCGGCGAAACAGCCGAGGCCACCCGGCTGAAGAGAA
CCGCCAGAAGAAGATACACCAGACGGAAGAACCGGATCTGCTATCTGCAAGAGATCTTCAGCAACGAGAT
GGCCAAGGTGGACGACAGCTTCTTCCACAGACTGGAAGAGTCCTTCCTGGTGGAAGAGGATAAGAAGCAC
GAGCGGCACCCCATCTTCGGCAACATCGTGGACGAGGTGGCCTACCACGAGAAGTACCCCACCATCTACC
ACCTGAGAAAGAAACTGGTGGACAGCACCGACAAGGCCGACCTGCGGCTGATCTATCTGGCCCTGGCCCA
CATGATCAAGTTCCGGGGCCACTTCCTGATCGAGGGCGACCTGAACCCCGACAACAGCGACGTGGACAAG
CTGTTCATCCAGCTGGTGCAGACCTACAACCAGCTGTTCGAGGAAAACCCCATCAACGCCAGCGGCGTGG
ACGCCAAGGCCATCCTGTCTGCCAGACTGAGCAAGAGCAGACGGCTGGAAAATCTGATCGCCCAGCTGCC
CGGCGAGAAGAAGAATGGCCTGTTCGGCAACCTGATTGCCCTGAGCCTGGGCCTGACCCCCAACTTCAAG
AGCAACTTCGACCTGGCCGAGGATGCCAAACTGCAGCTGAGCAAGGACACCTACGACGACGACCTGGACA
ACCTGCTGGCCCAGATCGGCGACCAGTACGCCGACCTGTTTCTGGCCGCCAAGAACCTGTCCGACGCCAT
CCTGCTGAGCGACATCCTGAGAGTGAACACCGAGATCACCAAGGCCCCCCTGAGCGCCTCTATGATCAAG
AGATACGACGAGCACCACCAGGACCTGACCCTGCTGAAAGCTCTCGTGCGGCAGCAGCTGCCTGAGAAGT
ACAAAGAGATTTTCTTCGACCAGAGCAAGAACGGCTACGCCGGCTACATTGACGGCGGAGCCAGCCAGGA
AGAGTTCTACAAGTTCATCAAGCCCATCCTGGAAAAGATGGACGGCACCGAGGAACTGCTCGTGAAGCTG
AACAGAGAGGACCTGCTGCGGAAGCAGCGGACCTTCGACAACGGCAGCATCCCCCACCAGATCCACCTGG
GAGAGCTGCACGCCATTCTGCGGCGGCAGGAAGATTTTTACCCATTCCTGAAGGACAACCGGGAAAAGAT
CGAGAAGATCCTGACCTTCCGCATCCCCTACTACGTGGGCCCTCTGGCCAGGGGAAACAGCAGATTCGCC
TGGATGACCAGAAAGAGCGAGGAAACCATCACCCCCTGGAACTTCGAGGAAGTGGTGGACAAGGGCGCTT
CCGCCCAGAGCTTCATCGAGCGGATGACCAACTTCGATAAGAACCTGCCCAACGAGAAGGTGCTGCCCAA
GCACAGCCTGCTGTACGAGTACTTCACCGTGTATAACGAGCTGACCAAAGTGAAATACGTGACCGAGGGA
ATGAGAAAGCCCGCCTTCCTGAGCGGCGAGCAGAAAAAGGCCATCGTGGACCTGCTGTTCAAGACCAACC
GGAAAGTGACCGTGAAGCAGCTGAAAGAGGACTACTTCAAGAAAATCGAGTGCTTCGACTCCGTGGAAAT
CTCCGGCGTGGAAGATCGGTTCAACGCCTCCCTGGGCACATACCACGATCTGCTGAAAATTATCAAGGAC
AAGGACTTCCTGGACAATGAGGAAAACGAGGACATTCTGGAAGATATCGTGCTGACCCTGACACTGTTTG
AGGACAGAGAGATGATCGAGGAACGGCTGAAAACCTATGCCCACCTGTTCGACGACAAAGTGATGAAGCA
GCTGAAGCGGCGGAGATACACCGGCTGGGGCAGGCTGAGCCGGAAGCTGATCAACGGCATCCGGGACAAG
CAGTCCGGCAAGACAATCCTGGATTTCCTGAAGTCCGACGGCTTCGCCAACAGAAACTTCATGCAGCTGA
TCCACGACGACAGCCTGACCTTTAAAGAGGACATCCAGAAAGCCCAGGTGTCCGGCCAGGGCGATAGCCT
GCACGAGCACATTGCCAATCTGGCCGGCAGCCCCGCCATTAAGAAGGGCATCCTGCAGACAGTGAAGGTG
GTGGACGAGCTCGTGAAAGTGATGGGCCGGCACAAGCCCGAGAACATCGTGATCGAAATGGCCAGAGAGA
ACCAGACCACCCAGAAGGGACAGAAGAACAGCCGCGAGAGAATGAAGCGGATCGAAGAGGGCATCAAAGA
GCTGGGCAGCCAGATCCTGAAAGAACACCCCGTGGAAAACACCCAGCTGCAGAACGAGAAGCTGTACCTG
TACTACCTGCAGAATGGGCGGGATATGTACGTGGACCAGGAACTGGACATCAACCGGCTGTCCGACTACG
ATGTGGACCATATCGTGCCTCAGAGCTTTCTGAAGGACGACTCCATCGACAACAAGGTGCTGACCAGAAG
CGACAAGAACCGGGGCAAGAGCGACAACGTGCCCTCCGAAGAGGTCGTGAAGAAGATGAAGAACTACTGG
CGGCAGCTGCTGAACGCCAAGCTGATTACCCAGAGAAAGTTCGACAATCTGACCAAGGCCGAGAGAGGCG
GCCTGAGCGAACTGGATAAGGCCGGCTTCATCAAGAGACAGCTGGTGGAAACCCGGCAGATCACAAAGCA
CGTGGCACAGATCCTGGACTCCCGGATGAACACTAAGTACGACGAGAATGACAAGCTGATCCGGGAAGTG
AAAGTGATCACCCTGAAGTCCAAGCTGGTGTCCGATTTCCGGAAGGATTTCCAGTTTTACAAAGTGCGCG
AGATCAACAACTACCACCACGCCCACGACGCCTACCTGAACGCCGTCGTGGGAACCGCCCTGATCAAAAA
GTACCCTAAGCTGGAAAGCGAGTTCGTGTACGGCGACTACAAGGTGTACGACGTGCGGAAGATGATCGCC
AAGAGCGAGCAGGAAATCGGCAAGGCTACCGCCAAGTACTTCTTCTACAGCAACATCATGAACTTTTTCA
AGACCGAGATTACCCTGGCCAACGGCGAGATCCGGAAGCGGCCTCTGATCGAGACAAACGGCGAAACCGG
GGAGATCGTGTGGGATAAGGGCCGGGATTTTGCCACCGTGCGGAAAGTGCTGAGCATGCCCCAAGTGAAT
ATCGTGAAAAAGACCGAGGTGCAGACAGGCGGCTTCAGCAAAGAGTCTATCCTGCCCAAGAGGAACAGCG
ATAAGCTGATCGCCAGAAAGAAGGACTGGGACCCTAAGAAGTACGGCGGCTTCGACAGCCCCACCGTGGC
CTATTCTGTGCTGGTGGTGGCCAAAGTGGAAAAGGGCAAGTCCAAGAAACTGAAGAGTGTGAAAGAGCTG
CTGGGGATCACCATCATGGAAAGAAGCAGCTTCGAGAAGAATCCCATCGACTTTCTGGAAGCCAAGGGCT
ACAAAGAAGTGAAAAAGGACCTGATCATCAAGCTGCCTAAGTACTCCCTGTTCGAGCTGGAAAACGGCCG
GAAGAGAATGCTGGCCTCTGCCGGCGAACTGCAGAAGGGAAACGAACTGGCCCTGCCCTCCAAATATGTG
AACTTCCTGTACCTGGCCAGCCACTATGAGAAGCTGAAGGGCTCCCCCGAGGATAATGAGCAGAAACAGC
TGTTTGTGGAACAGCACAAGCACTACCTGGACGAGATCATCGAGCAGATCAGCGAGTTCTCCAAGAGAGT
GATCCTGGCCGACGCTAATCTGGACAAAGTGCTGTCCGCCTACAACAAGCACCGGGATAAGCCCATCAGA
GAGCAGGCCGAGAATATCATCCACCTGTTTACCCTGACCAATCTGGGAGCCCCTGCCGCCTTCAAGTACT
TTGACACCACCATCGACCGGAAGAGGTACACCAGCACCAAAGAGGTGCTGGACGCCACCCTGATCCACCA
GAGCATCACCGGCCTGTACGAGACACGGATCGACCTGTCTCAGCTGGGAGGCGACAAAAGGCCGGCGGCC
ACGAAAAAGGCCGGCCAGGCAAAAAAGAAAAAGGAATTCGGCAGTGGAGAGGGCAGAGGAAGTCTGCTAA
CATGCGGTGACGTCGAGGAGAATCCTGGCCCAATGACCGAGTACAAGCCCACGGTGCGCCTCGCCACCCG
CGACGACGTCCCCAGGGCCGTACGCACCCTCGCCGCCGCGTTCGCCGACTACCCCGCCACGCGCCACACC
GTCGATCCGGACCGCCACATCGAGCGGGTCACCGAGCTGCAAGAACTCTTCCTCACGCGCGTCGGGCTCG
ACATCGGCAAGGTGTGGGTCGCGGACGACGGCGCCGCGGTGGCGGTCTGGACCACGCCGGAGAGCGTCGA
AGCGGGGGCGGTGTTCGCCGAGATCGGCCCGCGCATGGCCGAGTTGAGCGGTTCCCGGCTGGCCGCGCAG
CAACAGATGGAAGGCCTCCTGGCGCCGCACCGGCCCAAGGAGCCCGCGTGGTTCCTGGCCACCGTCGGAG
TCTCGCCCGACCACCAGGGCAAGGGTCTGGGCAGCGCCGTCGTGCTCCCCGGAGTGGAGGCGGCCGAGCG
CGCCGGGGTGCCCGCCTTCCTGGAGACCTCCGCGCCCCGCAACCTCCCCTTCTACGAGCGGCTCGGCTTC
ACCGTCACCGCCGACGTCGAGGTGCCCGAAGGACCGCGCACCTGGTGCATGACCCGCAAGCCCGGTGCCT
GAGAATTCTAACTAGAGCTCGCTGATCAGCCTCGACTGTGCCTTCTAGTTGCCAGCCATCTGTTGTTTGC
CCCTCCCCCGTGCCTTCCTTGACCCTGGAAGGTGCCACTCCCACTGTCCTTTCCTAATAAAATGAGGAAA
TTGCATCGCATTGTCTGAGTAGGTGTCATTCTATTCTGGGGGGTGGGGTGGGGCAGGACAGCAAGGGGGA
GGATTGGGAAGAGAATAGCAGGCATGCTGGGGAGCGGCCGCAGGAACCCCTAGTGATGGAGTTGGCCACT
CCCTCTCTGCGCGCTCGCTCGCTCACTGAGGCCGGGCGACCAAAGGTCGCCCGACGCCCGGGCTTTGCCC
GGGCGGCCTCAGTGAGCGAGCGAGCGCGCAGCTGCCTGCAGGGGCGCCTGATGCGGTATTTTCTCCTTAC
GCATCTGTGCGGTATTTCACACCGCATA
[95 nt withheld, positions 5769-5863]
T
[46 nt withheld, positions 5865-5910]
C
[141 nt withheld, positions 5912-6052]
CCTTTGACGTTGGAGTCCACGTTCTTT
[37 nt withheld, positions 6080-6116]
ACTCTATCTCGGGCTATTCTTTTGATTTATAAGGGATTTTGCCGATTTCGGTCTATTGGTTAAAAAATGA
GCTGATTTAACAAAAATTTAACGCGAATTTTAACAAAATATTAACGTTTACAATTTTATGGTGCACTCTC
AGTACAATCTGCTCTGATGCCGCATAGTTAAGCCAGCCCCGACACCCGCCAACACCCGCTGACGCGCCCT
GACGGGCTTGTCTGCTCCCGGCATCCGCTTACAGACAAGCTGTGACCGTCTCCGGGAGCTGCATGTGTCA
GAGGTTTTCACCGTCATCACCGAAACGCGCGAGACGAAAGGGCCTCGTGATACGCCTATTTTTATAGGTT
AATGTCATGATAATAATGGTTTCTTAGACGTCAGGTGGCACTTTTCGGGGAAATGTGCGCGGAACCCCTA
TTTGTTTATTTTTCTAAATACATTCAAATATGTATCCGCTCATGAGACAATAACCCTGATAAATGCTTCA
ATAATATTGAAAAAGGAAGAGTATGAGTATTCAACATTTCCGTGTCGCCCTTATTCCCTTTTTTGCGGCA
TTTTGCCTTCCTGTTTTTGCTCACCCAGAAACGCTGGTGAAAGTAAAAGATGCTGAAGATCAGTTGGGTG
CACGAGTGGGTTACATCGAACTGGATCTCAACAGCGGTAAGATCCTTGAGAGTTTTCGCCCCGAAGAACG
TTTTCCAATGATGAGCACTTTTAAAGTTCTGCTATGTGGCGCGGTATTATCCCGTATTGACGCCGGGCAA
GAGCAACTCGGTCGCCGCATACACTATTCTCAGAATGACTTGGTTGAGTACTCACCAGTCACAGAAAAGC
ATCTTACGGATGGCATGACAGTAAGAGAATTATGCAGTGCTGCCATAACCATGAGTGATAACACTGCGGC
CAACTTACTTCTGACAACGATCGGAGGACCGAAGGAGCTAACCGCTTTTTTGCACAACATGGGGGATCAT
GTAACTCGCCTTGATCGTTGGGAACCGGAGCTGAATGAAGCCATACCAAACGACGAGCGTGACACCACGA
TGCCTGTAGCAATGGCAACAACGTTGCGCAAACTATTAACTGGCGAACTACTTACTCTAGCTTCCCGGCA
ACAATTAATAGACTGGATGGAGGCGGATAAAGTTGCAGGACCACTTCTGCGCTCGGCCCTTCCGGCTGGC
TGGTTTATTGCTGATAAATCTGGAGCCGGTGAGCGTGGAAGCCGCGGTATCATTGCAGCACTGGGGCCAG
ATGGTAAGCCCTCCCGTATCGTAGTTATCTACACGACGGGGAGTCAGGCAACTATGGATGAACGAAATAG
ACAGATCGCTGAGATAGGTGCCTCACTGATTAAGCATTGGTAACTGTCAGACCAAGTTTACTCATATATA
CTTTAGATTGATTTAAAACTTCATTTTTAATTTAAAAGGATCTAGGTGAAGATCCTTTTTGATAATCTCA
TGACCAAAATCCCTTAACGTGAGTTTTCGTTCCACTGAGCGTCAGACCCCGTAGAAAAGATCAAAGGATC
TTCTTGAGATCCTTTTTTTCTGCGCGTAATCTGCTGCTTGCAAACAAAAAAACCACCGCTACCAGCGGTG
GTTTGTTTGCCGGATCAAGAGCTACCAACTCTTTTTCCGAAGGTAACTGGCTTCAGCAGAGCGCAGATAC
CAAATACTGTTCTTCTAGTGTAGCCGTAGTTAGGCCACCACTTCAAGAACTCTGTAGCACCGCCTACATA
CCTCGCTCTGCTAATCCTGTTACCAGTGGCTGCTGCCAGTGGCGATAAGTCGTGTCTTACCGGGTTGGAC
TCAAGACGATAGTTACCGGATAAGGCGCAGCGGTCGGGCTGAACGGGGGGTTCGTGCACACAGCCCAGCT
TGGAGCGAACGACCTACACCGAACTGAGATACCTACAGCGTGAGCTATGAGAAAGCGCCACGCTTCCCGA
AGGGAGAAAGGCGGACAGGTATCCGGTAAGCGGCAGGGTCGGAACAGGAGAGCGCACGAGGGAGCTTCCA
GGGGGAAACGCCTGGTATCTTTATAGTCCTGTCGGGTTTCGCCACCTCTGACTTGAGCGTCGATTTTTGT
GATGCTCGTCAGGGGGGCGGAGCCTATGGAAAAACGCCAGCAACGCGGCCTTTTTACGGTTCCTGGCCTT
TTGCTGGCCTTTTGCTCACATGTGAGGGCCTATTTCCCATGATTCCTTCATATTTGCATATACGATACAA
GGCTGTTAGAGAGATAATTGGAATTAATTTGACTGTAAACACAAAGATATTAGTACAAAATACGTGACGT
AGAAAGTAATAATTTCTTGGGTAGTTTGCAGTTTTAAAATTATGTTTTAAAATGGACTATCATATGCTTA
CCGTAACTTGAAAGTATTTCGATTTCTTGGCTTTATATATCTTGTGGAAAGGACGAAACACCGGAGGAGA
GGAAGTGAGGAGAGTTTTAGAGCTAGAAATAGCAAGTTAAAATAAGGCTAGTCCGTTATCAACTTGAAAA
AGTGGCACCGAGTCGGTGCTTTTTTGTTTTAGAGCTAGAAATAGCAAGTTAAAATAAGGCTAGTCCGTTT
TTAGCGCGTGCGCCAATTCTGCAGACAAATGGCTCTAGAGGTACCCGTTACATAACTTACGGTAAATGGC
CCGCCTGGCTGACCGCCCAACGACCCCCGCCCATTGACGTCAATAGTAACGCCAATAGGGACTTTCCATT
GACGTCAATGGGTGGAGTATTTACGGTAAACTGCCCACTTGGCAGTACATCAAGTGTATCATATGCCAAG
TACGCCCCCTATTGACGTCAATGACGGTAAATGGCCCGCCTGGCATTGTGCCCAGTACATGACCTTATGG
GACTTTCCTACTTGGCAGTACATCTACGTATTAGTCATCGCTATTACCATGGTCGAGGTGAGCCCCACGT
TCTGCTTCACTCTCCCCATCTCCCCCCCCTCCCCACCCCCAATTTTGTATTTATTTATTTTTTAATTATT
TTGTGCAGCGATGGGGGCGGGGGGGGGGGGGGGGCG
